Addgene plasmid #226349: pAM316 pET28a-GGG-Titin[V15P]-23-K-9-C-14cyclinB-10GS-Y
Purpose: Expression of Titin V15P substrate with GS tail
Depositing lab: Andreas Martin. Depositing organization: University of California, Berkeley. Publication: Ubiquitin modulates 26S proteasome conformational dynamics and promotes substrate degradation. Jonsson E, Htet ZM, Bard JAM, Dong KC, Martin A. Sci Adv. 2022 Dec 23;8(51):eadd9520. doi: 10.1126/sciadv.add9520. Epub 2022 Dec 23. PubMed 36563145.
Backbone
  Vector backbone: pET28a
  Vector type: Bacterial Expression
Growth in bacteria
  Bacterial resistance: Kanamycin, 50 μg/mL
  Growth temperature: 37°C
  Growth strain: DH5alpha
  Copy number: High Copy
Gene/Insert
  Gene/Insert name: titin
  Species: H. sapiens (human)
  Mutation: V15P
  Entrez Gene: TTN (a.k.a. CMD1G, CMH9, CMPD4, CMYO5, CMYP5, EOMFC, HMERF, LGMD2J, LGMDR10, MYLK5, SALMY, TMD)
Terms and licenses: Academic/Nonprofit Terms; Industry Terms: Not Available to Industry
How to cite: pAM316 pET28a-GGG-Titin[V15P]-23-K-9-C-14cyclinB-10GS-Y was a gift from Andreas Martin (Addgene plasmid # 226349 ; http://n2t.net/addgene:226349 ; RRID:Addgene_226349)
