[The description below was written by a language model from this plasmid's Addgene catalogue record and pLannotate feature annotations shown in this document.]
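Description:
pAM316 pET28a-GGG-Titin[V15P]-23-K-9-C-14cyclinB-10GS-Y is a bacterial expression plasmid built on the pET28a backbone for producing an engineered model substrate based on human titin (TTN) carrying a V15P substitution. It is maintained in E. coli through a ColE1/pMB1-type origin together with the bom region and the rop gene, and is selected with kanamycin via the aph(3')-Ia resistance gene. An f1 origin is also present. The catalogue lists it as high copy, although rop normally restrains copy number.

Expression follows the usual pET design. A T7 promoter with an adjacent lac operator and the T7 gene 10 ribosome binding site drives the open reading frame, a plasmid-borne lacI gene keeps it repressed until induction with IPTG, and a T7 terminator closes the unit, so a host supplying T7 RNA polymerase is needed for expression.

The construct name suggests an N-terminal triglycine, the titin V15P domain, and an unstructured tail with spacers, a lysine, a cysteine, a cyclin B-derived segment, a glycine-serine stretch and a terminal tyrosine, but the record does not explain these elements or define their boundaries. The titin portion is not annotated in the feature table. Short matches to an ssrA tag and a SET1 tag are only fragments and may be incidental similarities.

Downstream of the substrate region lie an Mxe GyrA intein and a chitin binding domain. This arrangement typically allows capture on chitin resin and thiol-induced cleavage to release the protein with its designed C-terminus. The stated purpose is expression of the titin V15P substrate with a GS tail, and the associated publication concerns substrate degradation by the 26S proteasome.
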