Features (pLannotate 1.2.2; 20 found; start..end, strand, type, name):
    311..450     -  misc_feature   bom: basis of mobility region from pBR322
    552..743     -  CDS            rop: Rop protein, which maintains plasmids at low copy number; rop
    760..1140    +  CDS            YPB1_ECOLX: Protein predicted: Swiss-Prot protein existence level 4. From Escherichia coli.
   1212..1503    -  CDS            TcR (fragment): tetracycline efflux protein; tet; confers resistance to tetracycline
   1518..1539    -  protein_bind   CAP binding site: CAP binding activates transcription in the presence of cAMP. E. coli catabolite activator protein
   1552..2634    -  CDS            lacI: lac repressor; lacI; The lac repressor binds to the lac operator to inhibit transcription in E. coli. This inhibition can be relieved by adding lactose or isopropyl-β-D-thiogalactopyranoside (IPTG).
   2635..2712    -  promoter       lacI promoter: lacI
   2720..2755    -  CDS            TcR (fragment): tetracycline efflux protein; tet; confers resistance to tetracycline
   2758..2776    +  promoter       T7 promoter: promoter for bacteriophage T7 RNA polymerase
   2777..2801    +  protein_bind   lac operator: The lac repressor binds to the lac operator to inhibit transcription in E. coli. This inhibition can be relieved by adding lactose or isopropyl-β-D-thiogalactopyranoside (IPTG). lac repressor encoded by lacI
   2816..2838    +  RBS            RBS: efficient ribosome binding site from bacteriophage T7 gene 10 (Olins and Rangwala, 1989)
   3154..3178    +  CDS            ssrA tag (LVA) (fragment): C-terminal peptide that mediates degradation in bacteria through the ClpXP and ClpAP proteases (McGinness et al., 2006) mutant LVA variant that confers accelerated degradation under some conditions (Andersen et al., 1998)
   3301..3894    +  CDS            Mxe GyrA intein: modified GyrA intein (Southworth et al., 1999); Mycobacterium xenopi gyrA; N-terminal cleavage of this intein can be induced by thiols.
   3925..4080    +  CDS            CBD: chitin binding domain from chitinase A1 (Watanabe et al., 1994); Bacillus circulans chiA
   4092..4109    +  CDS            SET1 (fragment): solubility-enhancement tag derived from T7 phage gene 10B
   4117..4164    +  terminator     T7 terminator: transcription terminator for bacteriophage T7 RNA polymerase
   4201..4629    +  rep_origin     f1 ori (sequence partly withheld): f1 bacteriophage origin of replication; arrow indicates direction of (+) strand synthesis
   4682..4739    +  promoter       AmpR promoter (fragment): bla
   4748..5563    -  CDS            KanR: aminoglycoside phosphotransferase; aph(3')-Ia; confers resistance to kanamycin in bacteria or G418 (Geneticin®) in eukaryotes
   5685..125     +  rep_origin     ori (across the origin): high-copy-number ColE1/pMB1/pBR322/pUC origin of replication
>Addgene plasmid #226349 | pAM316 pET28a-GGG-Titin[V15P]-23-K-9-C-14cyclinB-10GS-Y | addgene full sequence | sequence record 449623 | Addgene NGS Result
GAGAGCGCACGAGGGAGCTTCCAGGGGGAAACGCCTGGTATCTTTATAGTCCTGTCGGGTTTCGCCACCT
CTGACTTGAGCGTCGATTTTTGTGATGCTCGTCAGGGGGGCGGAGCCTATGGAAAAACGCCAGCAACGCG
GCCTTTTTACGGTTCCTGGCCTTTTGCTGGCCTTTTGCTCACATGTTCTTTCCTGCGTTATCCCCTGATT
CTGTGGATAACCGTATTACCGCCTTTGAGTGAGCTGATACCGCTCGCCGCAGCCGAACGACCGAGCGCAG
CGAGTCAGTGAGCGAGGAAGCGGAAGAGCGCCTGATGCGGTATTTTCTCCTTACGCATCTGTGCGGTATT
TCACACCGCAATGGTGCACTCTCAGTACAATCTGCTCTGATGCCGCATAGTTAAGCCAGTATACACTCCG
CTATCGCTACGTGACTGGGTCATGGCTGCGCCCCGACACCCGCCAACACCCGCTGACGCGCCCTGACGGG
CTTGTCTGCTCCCGGCATCCGCTTACAGACAAGCTGTGACCGTCTCCGGGAGCTGCATGTGTCAGAGGTT
TTCACCGTCATCACCGAAACGCGCGAGGCAGCTGCGGTAAAGCTCATCAGCGTGGTCGTGAAGCGATTCA
CAGATGTCTGCCTGTTCATCCGCGTCCAGCTCGTTGAGTTTCTCCAGAAGCGTTAATGTCTGGCTTCTGA
TAAAGCGGGCCATGTTAAGGGCGGTTTTTTCCTGTTTGGTCACTGATGCCTCCGTGTAAGGGGGATTTCT
GTTCATGGGGGTAATGATACCGATGAAACGAGAGAGGATGCTCACGATACGGGTTACTGATGATGAACAT
GCCCGGTTACTGGAACGTTGTGAGGGTAAACAACTGGCGGTATGGATGCGGCGGGACCAGAGAAAAATCA
CTCAGGGTCAATGCCAGCGCTTCGTTAATACAGATGTAGGTGTTCCACAGGGTAGCCAGCAGCATCCTGC
GATGCAGATCCGGAACATAATGGTGCAGGGCGCTGACTTCCGCGTTTCCAGACTTTACGAAACACGGAAA
CCGAAGACCATTCATGTTGTTGCTCAGGTCGCAGACGTTTTGCAGCAGCAGTCGCTTCACGTTCGCTCGC
GTATCGGTGATTCATTCTGCTAACCAGTAAGGCAACCCCGCCAGCCTAGCCGGGTCCTCAACGACAGGAG
CACGATCATGCGCACCCGTGGGGCCGCCATGCCGGCGATAATGGCCTGCTTCTCGCCGAAACGTTTGGTG
GCGGGACCAGTGACGAAGGCTTGAGCGAGGGCGTGCAAGATTCCGAATACCGCAAGCGACAGGCCGATCA
TCGTCGCGCTCCAGCGAAAGCGGTCCTCGCCGAAAATGACCCAGAGCGCTGCCGGCACCTGTCCTACGAG
TTGCATGATAAAGAAGACAGTCATAAGTGCGGCGACGATAGTCATGCCCCGCGCCCACCGGAAGGAGCTG
ACTGGGTTGAAGGCTCTCAAGGGCATCGGTCGAGATCCCGGTGCCTAATGAGTGAGCTAACTTACATTAA
TTGCGTTGCGCTCACTGCCCGCTTTCCAGTCGGGAAACCTGTCGTGCCAGCTGCATTAATGAATCGGCCA
ACGCGCGGGGAGAGGCGGTTTGCGTATTGGGCGCCAGGGTGGTTTTTCTTTTCACCAGTGAGACGGGCAA
CAGCTGATTGCCCTTCACCGCCTGGCCCTGAGAGAGTTGCAGCAAGCGGTCCACGCTGGTTTGCCCCAGC
AGGCGAAAATCCTGTTTGATGGTGGTTAACGGCGGGATATAACATGAGCTGTCTTCGGTATCGTCGTATC
CCACTACCGAGATATCCGCACCAACGCGCAGCCCGGACTCGGTAATGGCGCGCATTGCGCCCAGCGCCAT
CTGATCGTTGGCAACCAGCATCGCAGTGGGAACGATGCCCTCATTCAGCATTTGCATGGTTTGTTGAAAA
CCGGACATGGCACTCCAGTCGCCTTCCCGTTCCGCTATCGGCTGAATTTGATTGCGAGTGAGATATTTAT
GCCAGCCAGCCAGACGCAGACGCGCCGAGACAGAACTTAATGGGCCCGCTAACAGCGCGATTTGCTGGTG
ACCCAATGCGACCAGATGCTCCACGCCCAGTCGCGTACCGTCTTCATGGGAGAAAATAATACTGTTGATG
GGTGTCTGGTCAGAGACATCAAGAAATAACGCCGGAACATTAGTGCAGGCAGCTTCCACAGCAATGGCAT
CCTGGTCATCCAGCGGATAGTTAATGATCAGCCCACTGACGCGTTGCGCGAGAAGATTGTGCACCGCCGC
TTTACAGGCTTCGACGCCGCTTCGTTCTACCATCGACACCACCACGCTGGCACCCAGTTGATCGGCGCGA
GATTTAATCGCCGCGACAATTTGCGACGGCGCGTGCAGGGCCAGACTGGAGGTGGCAACGCCAATCAGCA
ACGACTGTTTGCCCGCCAGTTGTTGTGCCACGCGGTTGGGAATGTAATTCAGCTCCGCCATCGCCGCTTC
CACTTTTTCCCGCGTTTTCGCAGAAACGTGGCTGGCCTGGTTCACCACGCGGGAAACGGTCTGATAAGAG
ACACCGGCATACTCTGCGACATCGTATAACGTTACTGGTTTCACATTCACCACCCTGAATTGACTCTCTT
CCGGGCGCTATCATGCCATACCGCGAAAGGTTTTGCGCCATTCGATGGTGTCCGGGATCTCGACGCTCTC
CCTTATGCGACTCCTGCATTAGGAAATTAATACGACTCACTATAGGGGAATTGTGAGCGGATAACAATTC
CCCTGTAGAAATAATTTTGTTTAACTTTAATAAGGAGATATACCATGGGTGGCGGACTAATAGAAGTGGA
ACGCCCTCTGTACGGAGTAGAGGTGTTTCCGGGTGAAACAGCCCACTTTGAAATTGAACTTTCTGAACCT
GATGTTCACGGCCAGTGGCGCCTGCGCGGACAGCCTTTGGCAGCTTCCCCTGACTGTGAAATCATTGAGG
ATGGACGCCGCCATATTCTGATCCTTCATAACTGTCAGCTGGGTATGACAGGAGAGGTTTCCTTCCAGGC
TGCTAATACCCGCTCTGCAGCCAATCTGCGCGTGCGCGAATTGGGTGGAGCAGGACCGCCACCATATAGT
GCAGCAAACGACGAAAACTACGCTTTAGCAGCGCATGGTGGCAAACACACATTCAACAATGAAAATGTCA
GTTGTCAAGCGCCAGCACAACATACCTTCAACAATGAAAACGTTTCAAGTGGGTCATCGAGCAGTTCTTC
GGCGAGCTATTGCATCACGGGAGATGCACTAGTTGCCCTACCCGAGGGCGAGTCGGTACGCATCGCCGAC
ATCGTGCCGGGTGCGCGGCCCAACAGTGACAACGCCATCGACCTGAAAGTCCTTGACCGGCATGGCAATC
CCGTGCTCGCCGACCGGCTGTTCCACTCCGGCGAGCATCCGGTGTACACGGTGCGTACGGTCGAAGGTCT
GCGTGTGACGGGCACCGCGAACCACCCGTTGTTGTGTTTGGTCGACGTCGCCGGGGTGCCGACCCTGCTG
TGGAAGCTGATCGACGAAATCAAGCCGGGCGATTACGCGGTGATTCAACGCAGCGCATTCAGCGTCGACT
GTGCAGGTTTTGCCCGCGGGAAACCCGAATTTGCGCCCACAACCTACACAGTCGGCGTCCCTGGACTGGT
GCGTTTCTTGGAAGCACACCACCGAGACCCGGACGCCCAAGCTATCGCCGACGAGCTGACCGACGGGCGG
TTCTACTACGCGAAAGTCGCCAGTGTCACCGACGCCGGCGTGCAGCCGGTGTATAGCCTTCGTGTCGACA
CGGCAGACCACGCGTTTATCACGAACGGGTTCGTCAGCCACGCTACTGGCCTCACCGGTCTGAACTCAGG
CCTCACGACAAATCCTGGTGTATCCGCTTGGCAGGTCAACACAGCTTATACTGCGGGACAATTGGTCACA
TATAACGGCAAGACGTATAAATGTTTGCAGCCCCACACCTCCTTGGCAGGATGGGAACCATCCAACGTTC
CTGCCTTGTGGCAGCTTCAATAATTAACCTAGGCTGCTGCCACCGCTGAGCAATAACTAGCATAACCCCT
TGGGGCCTCTAAACGGGTCTTGAGGGGTTTTTTGCTGAAAGGAGGAACTATATCCGGATTGGCGAATGGG
[124 nt withheld, positions 4201-4324]
C
[91 nt withheld, positions 4326-4416]
A
[49 nt withheld, positions 4418-4466]
CCTTTGACGTTGGAGTCCACGTTCTTT
[37 nt withheld, positions 4494-4530]
ACCCTATCTCGGTCTATTCTTTTGATTTATAAGGGATTTTGCCGATTTCGGCCTATTGGTTAAAAAATGA
GCTGATTTAACAAAAATTTAACGCGAATTTTAACAAAATATTAACGCTTACAATTTAGGTGGCACTTTTC
GGGGAAATGTGCGCGGAACCCCTATTTGTTTATTTTTCTAAATACATTCAAATATGTATCCGCTCATGAA
TTAATTCTTAGAAAAACTCATCGAGCATCAAATGAAACTGCAATTTATTCATATCAGGATTATCAATACC
ATATTTTTGAAAAAGCCGTTTCTGTAATGAAGGAGAAAACTCACCGAGGCAGTTCCATAGGATGGCAAGA
TCCTGGTATCGGTCTGCGATTCCGACTCGTCCAACATCAATACAACCTATTAATTTCCCCTCGTCAAAAA
TAAGGTTATCAAGTGAGAAATCACCATGAGTGACGACTGAATCCGGTGAGAATGGCAAAAGTTTATGCAT
TTCTTTCCAGACTTGTTCAACAGGCCAGCCATTACGCTCGTCATCAAAATCACTCGCATCAACCAAACCG
TTATTCATTCGTGATTGCGCCTGAGCGAGACGAAATACGCGATCGCTGTTAAAAGGACAATTACAAACAG
GAATCGAATGCAACCGGCGCAGGAACACTGCCAGCGCATCAACAATATTTTCACCTGAATCAGGATATTC
TTCTAATACCTGGAATGCTGTTTTCCCGGGGATCGCAGTGGTGAGTAACCATGCATCATCAGGAGTACGG
ATAAAATGCTTGATGGTCGGAAGAGGCATAAATTCCGTCAGCCAGTTTAGTCTGACCATCTCATCTGTAA
CATCATTGGCAACGCTACCTTTGCCATGTTTCAGAAACAACTCTGGCGCATCGGGCTTCCCATACAATCG
ATAGATTGTCGCACCTGATTGCCCGACATTATCGCGAGCCCATTTATACCCATATAAATCAGCATCCATG
TTGGAATTTAATCGCGGCCTAGAGCAAGACGTTTCCCGTTGAATATGGCTCATAACACCCCTTGTATTAC
TGTTTATGTAAGCAGACAGTTTTATTGTTCATGACCAAAATCCCTTAACGTGAGTTTTCGTTCCACTGAG
CGTCAGACCCCGTAGAAAAGATCAAAGGATCTTCTTGAGATCCTTTTTTTCTGCGCGTAATCTGCTGCTT
GCAAACAAAAAAACCACCGCTACCAGCGGTGGTTTGTTTGCCGGATCAAGAGCTACCAACTCTTTTTCCG
AAGGTAACTGGCTTCAGCAGAGCGCAGATACCAAATACTGTCCTTCTAGTGTAGCCGTAGTTAGGCCACC
ACTTCAAGAACTCTGTAGCACCGCCTACATACCTCGCTCTGCTAATCCTGTTACCAGTGGCTGCTGCCAG
TGGCGATAAGTCGTGTCTTACCGGGTTGGACTCAAGACGATAGTTACCGGATAAGGCGCAGCGGTCGGGC
TGAACGGGGGGTTCGTGCACACAGCCCAGCTTGGAGCGAACGACCTACACCGAACTGAGATACCTACAGC
GTGAGCTATGAGAAAGCGCCACGCTTCCCGAAGGGAGAAAGGCGGACAGGTATCCGGTAAGCGGCAGGGT
CGGAACAG
